>Addgene plasmid #186242 | pBA787 | addgene full sequence | sequence record 369169 | Addgene NGS Result
TCAGAAAAGAAGATGTATAAATAATCATGTAATTTAAATAAAGGAGAATTACATGGCTAGTACTCGCGGT
TACGTTAATATCAAAACATTTGAGCAGAAATTAGATGGAAATAAGAAAATTGAAGGAAAGGAAATAGGAG
GACTTTGGCAGGTGGTGTTACAACCAATTAACCAATTCTGATTAGAAAAACTCATCGAGCATCAAATGAA
ACTGCAATTTATTCATATCAGGATTATCAATACCATATTTTTGAAAAAGCCGTTTCTGTAATGAAGGAGA
AAACTCACCGAGGCAGTTCCATAGGATGGCAAGATCCTGGTATCGGTCTGCGATTCCGACTCGTCCAACA
TCAATACAACCTATTAATTTCCCCTCGTCAAAAATAAGGTTATCAAGTGAGAAATCACCATGAGTGACGA
CTGAATCCGGTGAGAATGGCAAAAGCTTATGCATTTCTTTCCAGACTTGTTCAACAGGCCAGCCATTACG
CTCGTCATCAAAATCACTCGCATCAACCAAACCGTTATTCATTCGTGATTGCGCCTGAGCGAGGCGAAAT
ACGCGATCGCTGTTAAAAGGACAATTACAAACAGGAATCGAATGCAACCGGCGCAGGAACACTGCCAGCG
CATCAACAATATTTTCACCTGAATCAGGATATTCTTCTAATACCTGGAATGCTGTTTTCCCGGGGATCGC
AGTGGTGAGTAACCATGCATCATCAGGAGTACGGATAAAATGCTTGATGGTCGGAAGAGGCATAAATTCC
GTCAGCCAGTTTAGTCTGACCATCTCATCTGTAACATCATTGGCAACGCTACCTTTGCCATGTTTCAGAA
ACAACTCTGGCGCATCGGGCTTCCCATACAATCGATAGATTGTCGCACCTGATTGCCCGACATTATCGCG
AGCCCATTTATACCCATATAAATCAGCATCCATGTTGGAATTTAATCGCGGCCTGGAGCAAGACGTTTCC
CGTTGAATATGGCTCATAACACCCCTTGTATTACTGTTTATGTAAGCAGACAGTTTTATTGTTCATGATG
ATATATTTTTATCTTGTGCAATGTAACATCAGAGATTTTGAGACACAACGTGGCTTTGTTGAATAAATCG
AACTTTTGCTGAGTTGAAGGATCAGCTTGCGTTTTCCCTTGTCCAGATAGCCCAGTAGCTGACATTTAGC
CTAAATGACATTTCTCCGGAAAGTGCGCACGGCCACGCTCTTGTTGACGTTGAGCTTGCTTTTGACGTTG
AACCTCGCGTTGCTCGGTTAATAATTTCTCACCAACCGCTTTAATAATGGCCGCCGCTTTCGCTTGCATG
TCACGGTTCAGAGGACCGAGTGCATCTAATACCGGTTTCAAACGTTCGCGTAAATCGCGCGCAGTTTCCT
GTGCCTGGTCTGCTTTCTTACGCATTTCGCGGGCGCCGGCAGCCGCTTGCAGTGCTGGTTCGTAACCTTG
ACGGACTGCCTTAGTTAAGCGATCCGCGACTGCCTCAGGGGTTTCCACACGTTTAGAAATGCCTAATTTC
TCCGCCAGACCTTGTGGAGCGTAAGCACGGGGTTCCACGGCCTGAGGCGAAATCGTAACATGTCCTACAG
GCGGGCGTTCAAGCGCTTCATAAAATGCTTGGATACGAGTATGGCGCGCTTTACTCCCTTCAATCCCACG
CTGAAGGCCCAGGTCCGCAACCGCAGCAGCGAAGGTCGTTTGATCACGTGTCATTTGGGCCTTATTACCA
ATAAATTCTTTAGCACTCAAGCGACCATCTTGGGTCAAGGGGACTACAAAGGCCGTCATATGTGGGGATG
TCTCATCGCGATGAATCGAAGCTGTTACAATACGGTCAGCGCCATATTTATCGGCTAACCATTTATGGGC
TTTCTCAAAGAATGCTGCTTGTTGCTCCTGTGACGCGCTTTTCCACCACTCGGGCGAAGCGGTCATCACA
TATTCTACGGCAAGTACTGCATCTTTACGGCGCTTTTCAGGCAACAGTTCACGCAAACGACCCATGGCCT
CGTCCGTACTACTCGCGGCCCAATGTTCATTTTCCGGAGTACGAGATGCATCCGCATTCGGTGTTTCACG
TTCACGATACGCATGTTTCAGCGACGCAGCAACATTACCCATCTTGGCGAGTTTCTTACAACGCATAATT
GCATAAGCGGCCATGCCTGCCCCTCCCTTTTGGTGTCCAACCGGCTCGACGGGGGCAGCGCAAGGCGGTG
CCTCCGGCGGGCCACTCAATGCTTGAGTATACTCACTAGACTTTGCTTCGCAAAGTCGTGACCGCCTACG
GCGGCTGCGCCTGCCCACGAGCTTGACCACAGGGATTGCCCACCGGCTACCCAGCCTTCGACCACATACC
CACCGGCTCCAACTGCGCGGCCTGCGGCCTTGCCCTATCAATTTTTTTAATTTTCTCTGGGGAAAAGCCT
CCGGCCTGCGGCCTGCGCGCTTCGCTTGCCGGTTGGACACCAAGTGGAAGGCGGGTCAAGGCTCGCGCAG
CGACCGCGCAGCGGCTTGGCCTTGACGCGCCTGGAACGACCCAAGCCTATGCGAGTGGGGGCAGTCGAAG
GGCGAAGCCCGCCCGCCTGCCCCCCGAGCCTCACGGCGGCGAGTGCGGGGGTTCCAAGGGGGCAGCGCCA
CCTTGGGCAAGGCCGAAGGCCGCGCAGTCGATCAACAAGCCCCGGAGGGGCCACTTTTTGCCGGAGGGGG
AGCCGCGCCGAAGGCGTGGGGGAACCCCGCAGGGGTGCCCTTCTTTGGGCACCAAAGAACTAGATATAGG
GCGAAATGCGAAAGACTTAAAAATCAACAACTTAAAAAAGGGGGGTACGCAACAGCTCATTGCGGCACCC
CCCGCAATAGCTCATTGCGTAGGTTAAAGAAAATCTGTAATTGACTGCCACTTTTACGCAACGCATAATT
GTTGTCGCGCTGCCGAAAAGTTGCAGCTGATTGCGCATGGTGCCGCAACCGTGCGGCACCCCTACCGCAT
GGAGATAAGCATGGCCACGCAGTCCAGAGAAATCGGCATTCAAGCCAAGAACAAGCCCGGTCACTGGGTG
CAAACGGAACGCAAAGCGCATGAGGCGTGGGCCGGGCTTATTGCGAGGAAACCCACGGCGGCAATGCTGC
TGCATCACCTCGTGGCGCAGATGGGCCACCAGAACGCCGTGGTGGTCAGCCAAAAGACACTTTCCAAGCT
CATCGGACGTTCTTTGCGGACGGTCCAATACGCAGTCAAGGACTTGGTGGCCGAGCGCTGGATCTCCGTC
GTGAAGCTCAACGGCCCCGGCACCGTGTTGGCCTACGTGGTCAATGACCGCGTGGCGTGGGGCCAGCCCC
GCGACCAGTTGCGCCTGTCGGTGTTCAGTGCCGCCGTGGTGGTTGATCACGACGACCAGGACGAATCGCT
GTTGGGGCATGGCGACCTGCGCCGCATCCCGACCCTGTATCCGGGCGAGCAGCAACTACCGACCGGCCCC
GGCGAGGAGCCGCCCAGCCAGCCCGGCATTCCGGGCATGGAACCAGACCTGCCAGCCTTGACCGAAACGG
AGGAATGGGAACGGCGCGGGCAGCAGCGCCTGCCGATGCCCGATGAGCCGTGTTTTCTGGACGATGGCGA
GCCGTTGGAGCCGCCGACACGGGTCACGCTGCCGCGCCGGTAGCACTTGGGTTGCGCAGCAACCCGTAAG
TGCGCTGTTCCAGACTATCCACCTGCCCGAACCAGAGACTTATC
Features (pLannotate 1.2.2; 4 found; start..end, strand, type, name):
     53..136     +  CDS            soc (fragment): SOC_BPT4 - Experimental evidence at protein level: Swiss-Prot protein existence level 1. Capsid decoration protein which helps to stabilize the capsid against extremes of pH and temperature. Once maturation and expansion of the capsid has occured, trimers of soc attach the interfaces between the hexamer of the major capsid protein. Acts as a 'glue' between neighboring hexameric capsomers. Dispensable for the head morphogenesis and phage infection. From Enterobacteria phage T4 (Bacteriophage T4).
    182..997     -  CDS            KanR: aminoglycoside phosphotransferase; aph(3')-Ia; confers resistance to kanamycin in bacteria or G418 (Geneticin®) in eukaryotes
   2313..3020    +  rep_origin     pBBR1 oriV (fragment): replication origin of the broad-host-range plasmid pBBR1 from Bordetella bronchiseptica; requires the pBBR1 Rep protein for replication
   3021..3683    +  CDS            pBBR1 Rep: replication protein for the broad-host-range plasmid pBBR1 from Bordetella bronchiseptica
