[The description below was written by a language model from this plasmid's Addgene catalogue record and pLannotate feature annotations shown in this document.]
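Description:
pBA787 is a small (about 3.75 kb) bacterial plasmid that serves as a homologous-recombination donor for editing the genome of bacteriophage T4 at the soc locus. It is built on a pBBR1 backbone. The annotated features include the pBBR1 oriV (detected as a fragment) followed directly by the pBBR1 Rep coding sequence, which supplies the replication protein this broad-host-range origin requires. The catalogue lists it as low copy. Selection is by kanamycin, through an aph(3')-Ia aminoglycoside phosphotransferase gene encoded on the reverse strand.

The payload is described only as T4 phage homology. The feature table identifies a short fragment of soc, which encodes the small outer capsid protein. Trimers of this decoration protein bind at the interfaces between major capsid protein hexamers and stabilise the mature head against extremes of pH and temperature. Soc is dispensable for head assembly and infection, which makes it a convenient, non-essential target for demonstrating edits. The "soc-C" designation suggests the edit lies toward the C-terminal end of the gene, but the record does not state what change the donor introduces, how long the homology arms are, or whether any promoter or additional cargo is present. A sizeable stretch of the plasmid also remains unannotated.

The stated purpose and associated work place this donor in a Cas13a-based phage editing approach. There, an infecting phage would recombine with plasmid-borne homology in the host cell, and RNA-targeting CRISPR-Cas13a would be used to counterselect unedited wild-type phage and so enrich recombinants. The plasmid itself carries no annotated Cas or guide RNA components, so these would have to be supplied separately.
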