Addgene plasmid #186242: pBA787
Purpose: soc-C HR Donor Vector (T4 phage editing)
Depositing lab: Jennifer Doudna. Depositing organization: University of California, Berkeley. Publication: Broad-spectrum CRISPR-Cas13a enables efficient phage genome editing. Adler BA, Hessler T, Cress BF, Lahiri A, Mutalik VK, Barrangou R, Banfield J, Doudna JA. Nat Microbiol. 2022 Dec;7(12):1967-1979. doi: 10.1038/s41564-022-01258-x. Epub 2022 Oct 31. PubMed 36316451.
Backbone
  Vector backbone: BBR1
  Vector type: Bacterial Expression
Growth in bacteria
  Bacterial resistance: Kanamycin, 50 μg/mL
  Growth temperature: 37°C
  Growth strain: NEB Stable
  Copy number: Low Copy
Gene/Insert
  Gene/Insert name: BBR1 backbone + T4 phage homology
  Species: Other
  Cloning method: Unknown
Terms and licenses: Academic/Nonprofit Terms; Industry Terms: Not Available to Industry
How to cite: pBA787 was a gift from Jennifer Doudna (Addgene plasmid # 186242 ; http://n2t.net/addgene:186242 ; RRID:Addgene_186242)
